Addgene plasmid #218994: SFFV-ZNF267-Brd 10
Purpose: Transcription factor ZNF267 with a specific barcode assigned.
Depositing lab: Filipe Pereira. Depositing organization: Center for Neuroscience and Cell Biology, University of Coimbra. Publication: A combinatorial transcription factor screening platform for immune cell reprogramming. Kurochkin I, Altman AR, Caiado I, Pertiga-Cabral D, Halitzki E, Minaeva M, Zimmermannova O, Henriques-Oliveira L, Klein D, Nair M, Oliveira D, Cajal LR, Knittel R, Feick C, Ringner M, Martin M, Cirovic B, Pires CF, Rosa FF, Sitnicka E, Theis FJ, Pereira CF. Cell Syst. 2026 Jan 21;17(1):101457. doi: 10.1016/j.cels.2025.101457. Epub 2026 Jan 14. PubMed 41539305.
Backbone
  Vector backbone: SFFV-MCS
  Backbone size w/o insert (bp): 6638
  Vector type: Lentiviral
Growth in bacteria
  Bacterial resistance: Ampicillin, 100 μg/mL
  Growth temperature: 37°C
  Growth strain: NEB Stable
  Copy number: High Copy
Gene/Insert
  Gene/Insert name: ZNF267
  Species: H. sapiens (human)
  Insert size (bp): 2232
  Entrez Gene: ZNF267 (a.k.a. HZF2)
  Promoter: The spleen focus-forming virus (SFFV) promoter
  Cloning method: Restriction Enzyme; 5′ cloning site Bsp119I (not destroyed); 3′ cloning site BstHI (not destroyed)
Terms and licenses: Academic/Nonprofit Terms; Industry Terms: Not Available to Industry
Depositor comments: Barcode sequence cloned into XbaI restriction site. Design of plasmid is as follows: SFFV-[TF sequence]-WPRE-[Barcode sequence].
How to cite: SFFV-ZNF267-Brd 10 was a gift from Filipe Pereira (Addgene plasmid # 218994 ; http://n2t.net/addgene:218994 ; RRID:Addgene_218994)
