[The description below was written by a language model from this plasmid's Addgene catalogue record and pLannotate feature annotations shown in this document.]
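Description:
SFFV-ZNF267-Brd 10 is a third-generation-style, self-inactivating HIV-1 lentiviral transfer plasmid built on the SFFV-MCS backbone. It expresses the human zinc-finger transcription factor ZNF267 (also known as HZF2) together with a construct-specific DNA barcode. It is propagated in E. coli through a high-copy ColE1/pUC origin with ampicillin selection (AmpR). The backbone also retains pBluescript-derived remnants: an f1 origin, lac promoter/operator and lacZα fragments, and T3 and T7 promoters. No mammalian selection marker or fluorescent reporter appears in the record.

The viral cassette begins with an RSV promoter fused to a truncated 5' LTR, which drives genomic RNA production in packaging cells without Tat. This is followed by the Ψ packaging signal with a partial gag region, the RRE for Rev-dependent nuclear export, and the cPPT/CTS. Downstream, the spleen focus-forming virus (SFFV) promoter drives the ZNF267 insert (about 2.2 kb), cloned between Bsp119I and BstHI sites. The automated annotation labels only the first part of this interval as ZNF267, although the gap before the next feature matches the stated insert size. A WPRE follows to enhance transcript stability and expression. According to the depositor, the barcode sits after the WPRE in an XbaI site and is not annotated separately in the feature table. In that position it lies upstream of the ΔU3 3' LTR, so it should be carried in the integrated provirus and in the transcript. An SV40 poly(A) signal and SV40 origin lie beyond the LTR.

The plasmid belongs to a barcoded transcription factor collection made for combinatorial screening in immune cell reprogramming. The barcode allows the delivered factor to be identified in transduced cells.
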