Features (pLannotate 1.2.2; 29 found; start..end, strand, type, name):
     94..112     -  promoter       T7 promoter: promoter for bacteriophage T7 RNA polymerase
    120..275     +  CDS            lacZα (fragment): LacZα fragment of β-galactosidase; lacZ fragment
    280..708     +  rep_origin     f1 ori (sequence partly withheld): f1 bacteriophage origin of replication; arrow indicates direction of (+) strand synthesis
    761..865     +  promoter       AmpR promoter: bla
    866..1726    +  CDS            AmpR: β-lactamase; bla; confers resistance to ampicillin, carbenicillin, and related antibiotics
   1897..2485    +  rep_origin     ori: high-copy-number ColE1/pMB1/pBR322/pUC origin of replication
   2668..2760    +  CDS            lacI (fragment): lac repressor; lacI; The lac repressor binds to the lac operator to inhibit transcription in E. coli. This inhibition can be relieved by adding lactose or isopropyl-β-D-thiogalactopyranoside (IPTG).
   2773..2794    +  protein_bind   CAP binding site: CAP binding activates transcription in the presence of cAMP. E. coli catabolite activator protein
   2809..2839    +  promoter       lac promoter: promoter for the E. coli lac operon
   2847..2863    +  protein_bind   lac operator: The lac repressor binds to the lac operator to inhibit transcription in E. coli. This inhibition can be relieved by adding lactose or isopropyl-β-D-thiogalactopyranoside (IPTG). lac repressor encoded by lacI
   2908..2926    +  promoter       T3 promoter: promoter for bacteriophage T3 RNA polymerase
   2954..3180    +  promoter       RSV promoter: Rous sarcoma virus enhancer/promoter
   3181..3361    +  LTR            5' LTR (truncated): truncated 5' long terminal repeat (LTR) from HIV-1
   3408..3533    +  misc_feature   HIV-1 Ψ: packaging signal of human immunodeficiency virus type 1
   3517..3880    +  CDS            HIV-1 gag (fragment): gag protein from human immunodeficiency virus 1; gag
   4026..4259    +  misc_feature   RRE: The Rev response element (RRE) of HIV-1 allows for Rev-dependent mRNA export from the nucleus to the cytoplasm.
   4636..4736    +  CDS            Rev (fragment): human immunodeficiency virus 1 (HIV-1) Rev protein; rev; enhances nuclear export of unspliced and incompletely spliced viral mRNAs
   4755..4872    +  misc_feature   cPPT/CTS: central polypurine tract and central termination sequence of HIV-1
   4906..5307    +  promoter       SFFV promoter: spleen focus-forming virus long terminal repeat (LTR) promoter
   5317..5340    +  misc_feature   MCS (fragment): pBluescript multiple cloning site
   5365..6558    +  CDS            ZNF267 (fragment): ZN267_HUMAN - Experimental evidence at protein level: Swiss-Prot protein existence level 1. May be involved in transcriptional regulation. From Homo sapiens (Human).
   7604..7629    +  misc_feature   MCS (fragment): pBluescript multiple cloning site
   7629..7688    +  CDS            S (fragment): HBSAG_WHV6 - Experimental evidence at transcript level: Swiss-Prot protein existence level 2. The middle envelope protein plays an important role in the budding of the virion. It is involved in the induction of budding in a nucleocapsid independent way. In this process the majority of envelope proteins bud to form subviral lipoprotein particles of 22 nm of diameter that do not contain a nucleocapsid (By similarity). From Woodchuck hepatitis B virus (isolate w64/pWS23) (WHV).
   7820..8223    +  misc_feature   WPRE: woodchuck hepatitis virus posttranscriptional regulatory element
   8281..8340    +  CDS            nef (fragment): NEF_HV1Z2 - Experimental evidence at protein level: Swiss-Prot protein existence level 1. Extracellular Nef protein targets CD4(+) T-lymphocytes for apoptosis by interacting with CXCR4 surface receptors. From Human immunodeficiency virus type 1 group M subtype D (isolate Z2/CDC-Z34) (HIV-1).
   8342..8575    +  LTR            3' LTR (ΔU3): self-inactivating 3' long terminal repeat (LTR) from HIV-1
   8647..8768    +  polyA_signal   SV40 poly(A) signal: SV40 polyadenylation signal
   8787..8808    +  rep_origin     SV40 ori (fragment): SV40 origin of replication
   8808..73      +  rep_origin     SV40 ori (across the origin): SV40 origin of replication
>Addgene plasmid #218994 | SFFV-ZNF267-Brd 10 | addgene full sequence | sequence record 467549 | Addgene NGS Result
ATTTATGCAGAGGCCGAGGCCGCCTCGGCCTCTGAGCTATTCCAGAAGTAGTGAGGAGGCTTTTTTGGAG
GCCTAGGGACGTACCCAATTCGCCCTATAGTGAGTCGTATTACGCGCGCTCACTGGCCGTCGTTTTACAA
CGTCGTGACTGGGAAAACCCTGGCGTTACCCAACTTAATCGCCTTGCAGCACATCCCCCTTTCGCCAGCT
GGCGTAATAGCGAAGAGGCCCGCACCGATCGCCCTTCCCAACAGTTGCGCAGCCTGAATGGCGAATGGG
[124 nt withheld, positions 280-403]
C
[91 nt withheld, positions 405-495]
A
[49 nt withheld, positions 497-545]
CCTTTGACGTTGGAGTCCACGTTCTTT
[37 nt withheld, positions 573-609]
ACCCTATCTCGGTCTATTCTTTTGATTTATAAGGGATTTTGCCGATTTCGGCCTATTGGTTAAAAAATGA
GCTGATTTAACAAAAATTTAACGCGAATTTTAACAAAATATTAACGCTTACAATTTAGGTGGCACTTTTC
GGGGAAATGTGCGCGGAACCCCTATTTGTTTATTTTTCTAAATACATTCAAATATGTATCCGCTCATGAG
ACAATAACCCTGATAAATGCTTCAATAATATTGAAAAAGGAAGAGTATGAGTATTCAACATTTCCGTGTC
GCCCTTATTCCCTTTTTTGCGGCATTTTGCCTTCCTGTTTTTGCTCACCCAGAAACGCTGGTGAAAGTAA
AAGATGCTGAAGATCAGTTGGGTGCACGAGTGGGTTACATCGAACTGGATCTCAACAGCGGTAAGATCCT
TGAGAGTTTTCGCCCCGAAGAACGTTTTCCAATGATGAGCACTTTTAAAGTTCTGCTATGTGGCGCGGTA
TTATCCCGTATTGACGCCGGGCAAGAGCAACTCGGTCGCCGCATACACTATTCTCAGAATGACTTGGTTG
AGTACTCACCAGTCACAGAAAAGCATCTTACGGATGGCATGACAGTAAGAGAATTATGCAGTGCTGCCAT
AACCATGAGTGATAACACTGCGGCCAACTTACTTCTGACAACGATCGGAGGACCGAAGGAGCTAACCGCT
TTTTTGCACAACATGGGGGATCATGTAACTCGCCTTGATCGTTGGGAACCGGAGCTGAATGAAGCCATAC
CAAACGACGAGCGTGACACCACGATGCCTGTAGCAATGGCAACAACGTTGCGCAAACTATTAACTGGCGA
ACTACTTACTCTAGCTTCCCGGCAACAATTAATAGACTGGATGGAGGCGGATAAAGTTGCAGGACCACTT
CTGCGCTCGGCCCTTCCGGCTGGCTGGTTTATTGCTGATAAATCTGGAGCCGGTGAGCGTGGGTCTCGCG
GTATCATTGCAGCACTGGGGCCAGATGGTAAGCCCTCCCGTATCGTAGTTATCTACACGACGGGGAGTCA
GGCAACTATGGATGAACGAAATAGACAGATCGCTGAGATAGGTGCCTCACTGATTAAGCATTGGTAACTG
TCAGACCAAGTTTACTCATATATACTTTAGATTGATTTAAAACTTCATTTTTAATTTAAAAGGATCTAGG
TGAAGATCCTTTTTGATAATCTCATGACCAAAATCCCTTAACGTGAGTTTTCGTTCCACTGAGCGTCAGA
CCCCGTAGAAAAGATCAAAGGATCTTCTTGAGATCCTTTTTTTCTGCGCGTAATCTGCTGCTTGCAAACA
AAAAAACCACCGCTACCAGCGGTGGTTTGTTTGCCGGATCAAGAGCTACCAACTCTTTTTCCGAAGGTAA
CTGGCTTCAGCAGAGCGCAGATACCAAATACTGTTCTTCTAGTGTAGCCGTAGTTAGGCCACCACTTCAA
GAACTCTGTAGCACCGCCTACATACCTCGCTCTGCTAATCCTGTTACCAGTGGCTGCTGCCAGTGGCGAT
AAGTCGTGTCTTACCGGGTTGGACTCAAGACGATAGTTACCGGATAAGGCGCAGCGGTCGGGCTGAACGG
GGGGTTCGTGCACACAGCCCAGCTTGGAGCGAACGACCTACACCGAACTGAGATACCTACAGCGTGAGCT
ATGAGAAAGCGCCACGCTTCCCGAAGGGAGAAAGGCGGACAGGTATCCGGTAAGCGGCAGGGTCGGAACA
GGAGAGCGCACGAGGGAGCTTCCAGGGGGAAACGCCTGGTATCTTTATAGTCCTGTCGGGTTTCGCCACC
TCTGACTTGAGCGTCGATTTTTGTGATGCTCGTCAGGGGGGCGGAGCCTATGGAAAAACGCCAGCAACGC
GGCCTTTTTACGGTTCCTGGCCTTTTGCTGGCCTTTTGCTCACATGTTCTTTCCTGCGTTATCCCCTGAT
TCTGTGGATAACCGTATTACCGCCTTTGAGTGAGCTGATACCGCTCGCCGCAGCCGAACGACCGAGCGCA
GCGAGTCAGTGAGCGAGGAAGCGGAAGAGCGCCCAATACGCAAACCGCCTCTCCCCGCGCGTTGGCCGAT
TCATTAATGCAGCTGGCACGACAGGTTTCCCGACTGGAAAGCGGGCAGTGAGCGCAACGCAATTAATGTG
AGTTAGCTCACTCATTAGGCACCCCAGGCTTTACACTTTATGCTTCCGGCTCGTATGTTGTGTGGAATTG
TGAGCGGATAACAATTTCACACAGGAAACAGCTATGACCATGATTACGCCAAGCGCGCAATTAACCCTCA
CTAAAGGGAACAAAAGCTGGAGCTGCAAGCTTAATGTAGTCTTATGCAATACTCTTGTAGTCTTGCAACA
TGGTAACGATGAGTTAGCAACATGCCTTACAAGGAGAGAAAAAGCACCGTGCATGCCGATTGGTGGAAGT
AAGGTGGTACGATCGTGCCTTATTAGGAAGGCAACAGACGGGTCTGACATGGATTGGACGAACCACTGAA
TTGCCGCATTGCAGAGATATTGTATTTAAGTGCCTAGCTCGATACATAAACGGGTCTCTCTGGTTAGACC
AGATCTGAGCCTGGGAGCTCTCTGGCTAACTAGGGAACCCACTGCTTAAGCCTCAATAAAGCTTGCCTTG
AGTGCTTCAAGTAGTGTGTGCCCGTCTGTTGTGTGACTCTGGTAACTAGAGATCCCTCAGACCCTTTTAG
TCAGTGTGGAAAATCTCTAGCAGTGGCGCCCGAACAGGGACTTGAAAGCGAAAGGGAAACCAGAGGAGCT
CTCTCGACGCAGGACTCGGCTTGCTGAAGCGCGCACGGCAAGAGGCGAGGGGCGGCGACTGGTGAGTACG
CCAAAAATTTTGACTAGCGGAGGCTAGAAGGAGAGAGATGGGTGCGAGAGCGTCAGTATTAAGCGGGGGA
GAATTAGATCGCGATGGGAAAAAATTCGGTTAAGGCCAGGGGGAAAGAAAAAATATAAATTAAAACATAT
AGTATGGGCAAGCAGGGAGCTAGAACGATTCGCAGTTAATCCTGGCCTGTTAGAAACATCAGAAGGCTGT
AGACAAATACTGGGACAGCTACAACCATCCCTTCAGACAGGATCAGAAGAACTTAGATCATTATATAATA
CAGTAGCAACCCTCTATTGTGTGCATCAAAGGATAGAGATAAAAGACACCAAGGAAGCTTTAGACAAGAT
AGAGGAAGAGCAAAACAAAAGTAAGACCACCGCACAGCAAGCGGCCGCTGATCTTCAGACCTGGAGGAGG
AGATATGAGGGACAATTGGAGAAGTGAATTATATAAATATAAAGTAGTAAAAATTGAACCATTAGGAGTA
GCACCCACCAAGGCAAAGAGAAGAGTGGTGCAGAGAGAAAAAAGAGCAGTGGGAATAGGAGCTTTGTTCC
TTGGGTTCTTGGGAGCAGCAGGAAGCACTATGGGCGCAGCGTCAATGACGCTGACGGTACAGGCCAGACA
ATTATTGTCTGGTATAGTGCAGCAGCAGAACAATTTGCTGAGGGCTATTGAGGCGCAACAGCATCTGTTG
CAACTCACAGTCTGGGGCATCAAGCAGCTCCAGGCAAGAATCCTGGCTGTGGAAAGATACCTAAAGGATC
AACAGCTCCTGGGGATTTGGGGTTGCTCTGGAAAACTCATTTGCACCACTGCTGTGCCTTGGAATGCTAG
TTGGAGTAATAAATCTCTGGAACAGATTTGGAATCACACGACCTGGATGGAGTGGGACAGAGAAATTAAC
AATTACACAAGCTTAATACACTCCTTAATTGAAGAATCGCAAAACCAGCAAGAAAAGAATGAACAAGAAT
TATTGGAATTAGATAAATGGGCAAGTTTGTGGAATTGGTTTAACATAACAAATTGGCTGTGGTATATAAA
ATTATTCATAATGATAGTAGGAGGCTTGGTAGGTTTAAGAATAGTTTTTGCTGTACTTTCTATAGTGAAT
AGAGTTAGGCAGGGATATTCACCATTATCGTTTCAGACCCACCTCCCAACCCCGAGGGGACCCGACAGGC
CCGAAGGAATAGAAGAAGAAGGTGGAGAGAGAGACAGAGACAGATCCATTCGATTAGTGAACGGATCTCG
ACGGTATCGGTTAACTTTTAAAAGAAAAGGGGGGATTGGGGGGTACAGTGCAGGGGAAAGAATAGTAGAC
ATAATAGCAACAGACATACAAACTAAAGAATTACAAAAACAAATTACAAAAATTCAAAATTTTATCGATC
ACGAGACTAGCCTCGAGCTGGCTGCAGTAACGCCATTTTGCAAGGCATGGAAAAATACCAAACCAAGAAT
AGAGAAGTTCAGATCAAGGGCGGGTACATGAAAATAGCTAACGTTGGGCCAAACAGGATATCTGCGGTGA
GCAGTTTCGGCCCCGGCCCGGGGCCAAGAACAGATGGTCACCGCAGTTTCGGCCCCGGCCCGAGGCCAAG
AACAGATGGTCCCCAGATATGGCCCAACCCTCAGCAGTTTCTTAAGACCCATCAGATGTTTCCAGGCTCC
CCCAAGGACCTGAAATGACCCTGCGCCTTATTTGAATTAACCAATCAGCCTGCTTCTCGCTTCTGTTCGC
GCGCTTCTGCTTCCCGAGCTCTATAAAAGAGCTCACAACCCCTCACTCGGCGCGCCAGTCCTCCGACAGA
CTGAGTCGGCCGGTCGAATCAAGCTTATCGATACCGTCGACGGATCCGCTAGCCCGCGGTTCGAAATGGG
ACTGTTGACATTCAGGGATGTGGCCGTAGAATTCTCTTTGGAGGAGTGGGAACACCTGGAACCAGCTCAG
AAGAATTTGTATCAGGATGTGATGTTAGAAAACTACAGAAACCTGGTCTCTCTGGGTCTTGTTGTCTCTA
AGCCGGACCTGATCACCTTTTTGGAACAAAGGAAAGAGCCTTGGAATGTGAAGAGTGAGGAGACAGTAGC
CATCCAGCCAGATGTGTTTTCGCATTATAACAAGGACCTGTTGACAGAGCACTGCACAGAAGCTTCATTC
CAAAAAGTGATATCGAGGAGACATGGGAGCTGTGATCTTGAGAATTTACATTTAAGAAAAAGGTGGAAAA
GGGAGGAGTGTGAAGGGCACAATGGATGTTATGATGAAAAGACTTTTAAATATGATCAATTTGATGAATC
CTCTGTTGAAAGTTTGTTTCACCAGCAAATACTTTCTTCTTGTGCCAAAAGCTATAACTTTGATCAATAT
AGGAAGGTCTTTACTCATTCATCATTGCTTAATCAACAAGAGGAAATAGATATTTGGGGAAAACATCACA
TATATGATAAAACTTCAGTGTTATTTAGGCAGGTCTCTACTCTAAATAGTTACCGAAATGTTTTTATTGG
AGAGAAAAATTATCATTGCAATAATTCTGAAAAAACCTTGAACCAAAGCTCAAGCCCTAAAAATCATCAG
GAAAATTATTTTCTAGAAAAACAATACAAATGTAAAGAATTTGAGGAAGTCTTTCTTCAGAGTATGCATG
GGCAAGAGAAACAAGAACAGTCTTACAAATGTAATAAATGTGTAGAAGTTTGTACCCAGTCATTAAAACA
TATTCAACATCAGACCATCCATATCAGAGAAAACTCATATAGCTATAACAAATATGATAAAGATCTTAGT
CAGTCATCAAATCTTAGAAAGCAGATAATCCATAATGAAGAGAAACCATACAAATGTGAAAAATGTGGGG
ATAGCTTAAACCATAGTTTGCACCTTACTCAACATCAGATCATTCCTACCGAAGAGAAACCCTGTAAATG
GAAAGAATGTGGCAAGGTCTTTAACCTTAACTGTAGTTTATACCTTACTAAACAGCAGCAAATTGATACT
GGAGAAAACCTTTACAAATGTAAAGCATGTAGCAAATCTTTTACTCGTTCCTCCAATCTTATTGTGCATC
AGAGAATTCACACTGGAGAGAAACCATACAAATGTAAAGAATGTGGCAAAGCCTTTCGCTGTAGTTCATA
CCTTACTAAACATAAGCGAATTCATACTGGAGAGAAACCTTATAAATGTAAAGAATGTGGAAAAGCTTTT
AACCGTAGTTCATGCCTTACTCAACATCAGACAACTCATACAGGAGAAAAACTTTACAAATGTAAAGTAT
GTAGCAAATCTTATGCTCGTTCTTCAAATCTTATTATGCATCAGAGAGTTCATACTGGAGAGAAGCCTTA
TAAATGTAAAGAATGTGGCAAAGTCTTTAGCCGTAGTTCTTGCCTTACTCAACATCGGAAAATTCATACT
GGAGAAAATCTTTACAAATGCAAAGTATGTGCTAAACCTTTTACTTGTTTCTCAAATCTTATTGTGCATG
AGAGAATTCATACTGGAGAGAAACCCTATAAATGTAAAGAATGTGGCAAAGCCTTTCCTTATAGTTCACA
CCTTATTCGACATCATCGAATTCATACTGGAGAAAAACCATACAAATGTAAAGCATGTAGCAAATCTTTT
AGTGACTCCTCAGGTCTTACTGTGCATCGGCGAACTCATACTGGAGAGAAACCCTATACATGTAAAGAAT
GTGGCAAAGCCTTTAGTTATAGTTCAGATGTTATTCAGCATCGGAGAATTCATACTGGCCAGAGACCCTA
CAAATGTGAAGAATGTGGCAAAGCCTTCAACTATAGGTCATACCTCACTACACATCAGAGAAGTCATACT
GGAGAGAGACCCTACAAATGTGAAGAATGTGGCAAAGCCTTCAACTCTAGGTCATACCTCACTACACATC
GGAGAAGACATACTGGAGAGAGACCCTACAAATGTGATGAATGTGGTAAAGCCTTCAGCTATAGGTCATA
CCTCACTACACATCGGAGAAGTCATAGTGGAGAGAGACCCTACAAATGTGAAGAATGTGGCAAAGCCTTT
AACTCTAGGTCATACCTCATTGCACATCAGAGAAGTCATACTAGAGAAAAACTTTAAACCGGTCGGATCC
CCCGGGCTGCAGGAATTCGAGCATCTTACCGCCATTTATTCCCATATTTGTTCTGTTTTTCTTGATTTGG
GTATACATTTAAATGTTAATAAAACAAAATGGTGGGGCAATCATTTACATTTTTAGGGATATGTAATTAC
TAGTTCAGGTGTATTGCCACAAGACAAACATGTTAAGAAACTTTCCCGTTATTTACGCTCTGTTCCTGTT
AATCAACCTCTGGATTACAAAATTTGTGAAAGATTGACTGATATTCTTAACTATGTTGCTCCTTTTACGC
TGTGTGGATATGCTGCTTTAATGCCTCTGTATCATGCTATTGCTTCCCGTACGGCTTTCGTTTTCTCCTC
CTTGTATAAATCCTGGTTGCTGTCTCTTTATGAGGAGTTGTGGCCCGTTGTCCGTCAACGTGGCGTGGTG
TGCTCTGTGTTTGCTGACGCAACCCCCACTGGCTGGGGCATTGCCACCACCTGTCAACTCCTTTCTGGGA
CTTTCGCTTTCCCCCTCCCGATCGCCACGGCAGAACTCATCGCCGCCTGCCTTGCCCGCTGCTGGACAGG
GGCTAGGTTGCTGGGCACTGATAATTCCGTGGTGTTGTCGGGGAAGCTGACGTCCTTTGCAATTCGATAT
CAAGCTGTACCTTCTAGATGTACATTTCATCCAGCGCTTCTAGACCAATGACTTACAAGGCAGCTGTAGA
TCTTAGCCACTTTTTAAAAGAAAAGGGGGGACTGGAAGGGCTAATTCACTCCCAACGAAGACAAGATCTG
CTTTTTGCTTGTACTGGGTCTCTCTGGTTAGACCAGATCTGAGCCTGGGAGCTCTCTGGCTAACTAGGGA
ACCCACTGCTTAAGCCTCAATAAAGCTTGCCTTGAGTGCTTCAAGTAGTGTGTGCCCGTCTGTTGTGTGA
CTCTGGTAACTAGAGATCCCTCAGACCCTTTTAGTCAGTGTGGAAAATCTCTAGCAGTAGTAGTTCATGT
CATCTTATTATTCAGTATTTATAACTTGCAAAGAAATGAATATCAGAGAGTGAGAGGAACTTGTTTATTG
CAGCTTATAATGGTTACAAATAAAGCAATAGCATCACAAATTTCACAAATAAAGCATTTTTTTCACTGCA
TTCTAGTTGTGGTTTGTCCAAACTCATCAATGTATCTTATCATGTCTGGCTCTAGCTATCCCGCCCCTAA
CTCCGCCCATCCCGCCCCTAACTCCGCCCAGTTCCGCCCATTCTCCGCCCCATGGCTGACTAATTTTTTT
T
