>Addgene plasmid #218994 | SFFV-ZNF267-Brd 10 | depositor partial sequence | sequence record 427462 | TF ORF
ATGGGACTGTTGACATTCAGGGATGTGGCCGTAGAATTCTCTTTGGAGGAGTGGGAACACCTGGAACCAG
CTCAGAAGAATTTGTATCAGGATGTGATGTTAGAAAACTACAGAAACCTGGTCTCTCTGGGTCTTGTTGT
CTCTAAGCCGGACCTGATCACCTTTTTGGAACAAAGGAAAGAGCCTTGGAATGTGAAGAGTGAGGAGACA
GTAGCCATCCAGCCAGATGTGTTTTCGCATTATAACAAGGACCTGTTGACAGAGCACTGCACAGAAGCTT
CATTCCAAAAAGTGATATCGAGGAGACATGGGAGCTGTGATCTTGAGAATTTACATTTAAGAAAAAGGTG
GAAAAGGGAGGAGTGTGAAGGGCACAATGGATGTTATGATGAAAAGACTTTTAAATATGATCAATTTGAT
GAATCCTCTGTTGAAAGTTTGTTTCACCAGCAAATACTTTCTTCTTGTGCCAAAAGCTATAACTTTGATC
AATATAGGAAGGTCTTTACTCATTCATCATTGCTTAATCAACAAGAGGAAATAGATATTTGGGGAAAACA
TCACATATATGATAAAACTTCAGTGTTATTTAGGCAGGTCTCTACTCTAAATAGTTACCGAAATGTTTTT
ATTGGAGAGAAAAATTATCATTGCAATAATTCTGAAAAAACCTTGAACCAAAGCTCAAGCCCTAAAAATC
ATCAGGAAAATTATTTTCTAGAAAAACAATACAAATGTAAAGAATTTGAGGAAGTCTTTCTTCAGAGTAT
GCATGGGCAAGAGAAACAAGAACAGTCTTACAAATGTAATAAATGTGTAGAAGTTTGTACCCAGTCATTA
AAACATATTCAACATCAGACCATCCATATCAGAGAAAACTCATATAGCTATAACAAATATGATAAAGATC
TTAGTCAGTCATCAAATCTTAGAAAGCAGATAATCCATAATGAAGAGAAACCATACAAATGTGAAAAATG
TGGGGATAGCTTAAACCATAGTTTGCACCTTACTCAACATCAGATCATTCCTACCGAAGAGAAACCCTGT
AAATGGAAAGAATGTGGCAAGGTCTTTAACCTTAACTGTAGTTTATACCTTACTAAACAGCAGCAAATTG
ATACTGGAGAAAACCTTTACAAATGTAAAGCATGTAGCAAATCTTTTACTCGTTCCTCCAATCTTATTGT
GCATCAGAGAATTCACACTGGAGAGAAACCATACAAATGTAAAGAATGTGGCAAAGCCTTTCGCTGTAGT
TCATACCTTACTAAACATAAGCGAATTCATACTGGAGAGAAACCTTATAAATGTAAAGAATGTGGAAAAG
CTTTTAACCGTAGTTCATGCCTTACTCAACATCAGACAACTCATACAGGAGAAAAACTTTACAAATGTAA
AGTATGTAGCAAATCTTATGCTCGTTCTTCAAATCTTATTATGCATCAGAGAGTTCATACTGGAGAGAAG
CCTTATAAATGTAAAGAATGTGGCAAAGTCTTTAGCCGTAGTTCTTGCCTTACTCAACATCGGAAAATTC
ATACTGGAGAAAATCTTTACAAATGCAAAGTATGTGCTAAACCTTTTACTTGTTTCTCAAATCTTATTGT
GCATGAGAGAATTCATACTGGAGAGAAACCCTATAAATGTAAAGAATGTGGCAAAGCCTTTCCTTATAGT
TCACACCTTATTCGACATCATCGAATTCATACTGGAGAAAAACCATACAAATGTAAAGCATGTAGCAAAT
CTTTTAGTGACTCCTCAGGTCTTACTGTGCATCGGCGAACTCATACTGGAGAGAAACCCTATACATGTAA
AGAATGTGGCAAAGCCTTTAGTTATAGTTCAGATGTTATTCAGCATCGGAGAATTCATACTGGCCAGAGA
CCCTACAAATGTGAAGAATGTGGCAAAGCCTTCAACTATAGGTCATACCTCACTACACATCAGAGAAGTC
ATACTGGAGAGAGACCCTACAAATGTGAAGAATGTGGCAAAGCCTTCAACTCTAGGTCATACCTCACTAC
ACATCGGAGAAGACATACTGGAGAGAGACCCTACAAATGTGATGAATGTGGTAAAGCCTTCAGCTATAGG
TCATACCTCACTACACATCGGAGAAGTCATAGTGGAGAGAGACCCTACAAATGTGAAGAATGTGGCAAAG
CCTTTAACTCTAGGTCATACCTCATTGCACATCAGAGAAGTCATACTAGAGAAAAACTTTAA
