>Addgene plasmid #218994 | SFFV-ZNF267-Brd 10 | depositor partial sequence | sequence record 427463 | Barcode sequence
TGTACATTTCATCCAGCGCT
